>Addgene plasmid #201443 | pPOTv7-blast-Ppyr9eh | addgene full sequence | sequence record 400980 | Addgene NGS Result
GGGCGAATTGGGCCCGTATAATGCAGACCTGCTGCAAGCTAGGGGCACAGCAAGGTCTTCTGAAATTCAT
GTTTTTTTTTTTTTTACTCTGCATTGCAGTCTCCGCTCTTATTTAGTTTTGCTTTACGTAAGGTCTCGTT
GCTGCCATAAAATAAGCTCTAGTGGAATTCATGCCTTTGTCTCAAGAAGAATCCACCCTCATTGAAAGAG
CAACGGCTACAATCAACAGCATCCCCATCTCTGAAGACTACAGCGTCGCCAGCGCAGCTCTCTCTAGCGA
CGGCCGCATCTTCACTGGTGTCAATGTATATCATTTTACTGGGGGACCTTGTGCAGAACTCGTGGTGCTG
GGCACTGCTGCTGCTGCGGCAGCTGGCAACCTGACTTGTATCGTCGCGATCGGAAATGAGAACAGGGGCA
TCTTGAGCCCCTGCGGACGGTGCCGACAGGTGCTTCTCGACCTGCATCCTGGGATCAAAGCCATAGTGAA
GGACAGTGATGGACAGCCGACGGCAGTTGGGATTCGTGAATTGCTGCCCTCTGGTTATGTGTGGGAGGGC
TAACCATGGTGCCCATTTAGTTGGCCTTTCCCTTGTCTCGTGTCTTTTCCGTGGAAAGGTTCCCGGAGTA
ATCTGATGGCACAGCAGGGAGGTGCGCCTGCAGGTTGGTTAGGAAGGGGGGATGATGTAAAAGAAGAAAA
TGGGGGGATTCGAGCCCCACGCGTTGCTCAAGCTGTGTAGCGCAGGCGTTTCCTTACATATTTCTCTAAC
AGGCACGGAAGCCTAACAAATACACTTGGCTTATTTTTTTGCCCCCTCATGTCTTGTACAAATATTTGCG
ATAGCTTAGCTATCAGCCACATTAATCAAACAAGTATACCAACAAGCCCGAAAACAGAAACTCAACTGCA
ACGGGTACCTATGGGTTCTGGTAGTGGTTCCGGTTCCGGTTCTAAGCTTGAGGACGCCAAGAACATCAAG
AAGGGACCAGCCCCCTTCTACCCCCTGGAGGACGGCACAGCCGGCGAGCAGCTGCACAAGGCCATGAAGC
GGTACGCCCTGGTGCCAGGCACCATCGCCTTCACCGACGCCCACATCGAGGTGAACATCACCTACGCCGA
GTACTTCGAGATGAGCGTGCGGCTGGCCGAGGCCATGAAGCGGTACGGCCTGAACACCAACCACCGGATC
GTGGTGTGCAGCGAGAACAGCCTGCAGTTCTTCATGCCCGTGCTGGGAGCCCTGTTCATCGGCGTGGCCG
TGGCCCCAGCCAACGACATCTACAACGAGCGGGAGCTGCTGAACAGCATGAACATCAGCCAGCCCACCGT
GGTGTTCGTGAGCAAGAAGGGCCTGCAGAAGATCCTGAATGTGCAGAAGAAGCTGCCCATCATCCAGAAG
ATCATCATCATGGACAGCAAGACCGATTACCAGGGCTTCCAGAGCATGTACACCTTCGTGACCAGCCACC
TGCCCCCAGGCTTCAACGAGTACGACTTCGTGCCCGAGAGCTTCGACCGGGACAAGACCATCGCCCTGAT
CATGAACAGCAGCGGCAGCACCGGCCTGCCCAAGGGCGTGGCCCTGCCCCACCGGGCCCTGTGCGTGCGG
TTCAGCCACGCCAGAGACCCCATCTTCGGCAACCAGATCGCCCCCGACACCGCCATCCTGAGCGTGGTGC
CCTTCCACCACGGCTTCGGCATGTTCACCACCCTGGGCTACCTGATCTGCGGCTTCCGGGTGGTGCTGAT
GTACAGGTTCGAGGAGGAGCTGTTCCTGCGGAGCCTGCAGGACTACAAGATCCAGACCGCCCTGCTGGTG
CCCACCCTGTTCAGCTTCCTGGCCAAGAGCACCCTGATCGACAAGTACGACCTGAGCAACCTGCACGAGA
TCGCCTCTGGCGGAGCCCCACTGAGCAAGGAGGTGGGCGAGGCCGTGGCCAAGGGCTTCCACCTGCCAGG
CATCCGGCAGGGCTACGGCCTGACCGAGACCACCAGCGCCATCCTGGTGACCCCCATCGGCGACGACAAG
CCCGGAGCCGTGGGCAAGGTGGTGCCCTTCTTCGAGGCCAAGGTGGTGGACCTGGACACCGGCAAGACCC
TGGGCGTGAACCAGAGAGGCGAGCTGTGCGTGAGAGGCCCCATGATCATGAGCGGCTACGTGAACAACCC
CGAGGCCACCAACGCCCTGATCGACAAGGACGGCTGGCTGCACAGCGGCGACATCGCCTACTGGGACGAG
GACGAGCACTTCTTCATCGTGGACCGGCTGAAGAGCCTGATCAAGTACAAGGGCTACCAGGTGGCCCCAG
CCGAGCTGGAGAGCATCCTGCTGCAGCACCCCAACATCCGGGACGCCGGAGTGGCCGGACTGCCCGACGA
CGACGCCGGAGAGCTGCCAGCCGCCGTGGTGGTGCTGGAGCACGGCAAGACCATGACCGAGAAGGAGATC
GTGGACTACGTGGCCAGCCAGGTGACCACCGCCAAGAAGCTGAGAGGCGGCGTGGTGTTCGTGGACGAGG
TGCCCAAGGGCCTGACCGGCAAGCTGGACGCCAGAAAGATCCGGGAGATCCTGATCAAGGCCAAGAAGGG
CGGCAAGATCGGATCCGGATCAGGATCTGGATCAGGATCGGGTAGTTAAGAGCTCCGCTGCGCTTAAATG
TCTTTCATTATAATCAATGTATAACCTTTATGTAGTATTTCAATCTATGCCGCTGTGTACGTGCACTGCG
GTGCCTATCCTTCGGCATTAGAGAGTCACTGTTTGTGTAGATCGTAGCTGCATGTCTGACATCTGGTTCA
TTAGTGCCGTTTTGAGTCTGCACTGTTGTGCAACTTGATATTCATCACTGCACACCAACCGTGTGTTTCC
TCCTTTGGGTGCACCCTTTAATCCTTGTCTTCTCCTTTTTTGTCTCTTTCCCCCTCGAAAAGGTGTCAAA
CTACTGCCGCATAAACTACGGTTATCCCAAATTTAAGAGAAAGCAATAAAGCATCAGCTAGCATGCCTTT
GTCTCAAGAAGAATCCACCCTCATTGAAAGAGCAACGGCTACAATCAACAGCATCCCCATCTCTGAAGAC
TACAGCGTCGCCAGCGCAGCTCTCTCTAGCGACGGCCGCATCTTCACTGGTGTCAATGTATATCATTTTA
CTGGGGGACCTTGTGCAGAACTCGTGGTGCTGGGCACTGCTGCTGCTGCGGCAGCTGGCAACCTGACTTG
TATCGTCGCGATCGGAAATGAGAACAGGGGCATCTTGAGCCCCTGCGGACGGTGCCGACAGGTGCTTCTC
GATCTGCATCCTGGGATCAAAGCCATAGTGAAGGACAGTGATGGACAGCCGACGGCAGTTGGGATTCGTG
AATTGCTGCCCTCTGGTTATGTGTGGGAGGGCTAACTCGAGTGCCCATTTAGTTGGCTTTTCCCTTGTCT
CGTGTCTTTTCCGTGGAAAGGTTCCCGGAGTAATCTGATGGCACAGCAGGGAGGTGCGCCTGCAGGTTGG
TTAGGAAGGGGGGATGATGTAAAAGAAGAAAATGGGGGGATTCGAGCCCCGCACAGGTCTCTCAAATTGG
ATGCATAGCTTGAGTATTCTATAGTGTCACCTAAATAGCTTGGCGTAATCATGGTCATAGCTGTTTCCTG
TGTGAAATTGTTATCCGCTCACAATTCCACACAACATACGAGCCGGAAGCATAAAGTGTAAAGCCTGGGG
TGCCTAATGAGTGAGCTAACTCACATTAATTGCGTTGCGCTCACTGCCCGCTTTCCAGTCGGGAAACCTG
TCGTGCCAGCTGCATTAATGAATCGGCCAACGCGCGGGGAGAGGCGGTTTGCGTATTGGGCGCTCTTCCG
CTTCCTCGCTCACTGACTCGCTGCGCTCGGTCGTTCGGCTGCGGCGAGCGGTATCAGCTCACTCAAAGGC
GGTAATACGGTTATCCACAGAATCAGGGGATAACGCAGGAAAGAACATGTGAGCAAAAGGCCAGCAAAAG
GCCAGGAACCGTAAAAAGGCCGCGTTGCTGGCGTTTTTCCATAGGCTCCGCCCCCCTGACGAGCATCACA
AAAATCGACGCTCAAGTCAGAGGTGGCGAAACCCGACAGGACTATAAAGATACCAGGCGTTTCCCCCTGG
AAGCTCCCTCGTGCGCTCTCCTGTTCCGACCCTGCCGCTTACCGGATACCTGTCCGCCTTTCTCCCTTCG
GGAAGCGTGGCGCTTTCTCATAGCTCACGCTGTAGGTATCTCAGTTCGGTGTAGGTCGTTCGCTCCAAGC
TGGGCTGTGTGCACGAACCCCCCGTTCAGCCCGACCGCTGCGCCTTATCCGGTAACTATCGTCTTGAGTC
CAACCCGGTAAGACACGACTTATCGCCACTGGCAGCAGCCACTGGTAACAGGATTAGCAGAGCGAGGTAT
GTAGGCGGTGCTACAGAGTTCTTGAAGTGGTGGCCTAACTACGGCTACACTAGAAGAACAGTATTTGGTA
TCTGCGCTCTGCTGAAGCCAGTTACCTTCGGAAAAAGAGTTGGTAGCTCTTGATCCGGCAAACAAACCAC
CGCTGGTAGCGGTGGTTTTTTTGTTTGCAAGCAGCAGATTACGCGCAGAAAAAAAGGATCTCAAGAAGAT
CCTTTGATCTTTTCTACGGGGTCTGACGCTCAGTGGAACGAAAACTCACGTTAAGGGATTTTGGTCATGA
GATTATCAAAAAGGATCTTCACCTAGATCCTTTTAAATTAAAAATGAAGTTTTAAATCAATCTAAAGTAT
ATATGAGTAAACTTGGTCTGACAGTTACCAATGCTTAATCAGTGAGGCACCTATCTCAGCGATCTGTCTA
TTTCGTTCATCCATAGTTGCCTGACTCCCCGTCGTGTAGATAATTACGATACGGGAGGGCTTACCATCTG
GCCCCAGTGCTGCAATGATACCGCGAGACCCACGCTCACCGGCTCCAGATTTATCAGCAATAAACCAGCC
AGCCGGAAGGGCCGAGCGCAGAAGTGGTCCTGCAACTTTATCCGCCTCCATCCAGTCTATTAATTGTTGC
CGGGAAGCTAGAGTAAGTAGTTCGCCAGTTAATAGTTTGCGCAACGTTGTTGCCATTGCTACAGGCATCG
TGGTGTCACGCTCGTCGTTTGGTATGGCTTCATTCAGCTCCGGTTCCCAACGATCAAGGCGAGTTACATG
ATCCCCCATGTTGTGCAAAAAAGCGGTTAGCTCCTTCGGTCCTCCGATCGTTGTCAGAAGTAAGTTGGCC
GCAGTGTTATCACTCATGGTTATGGCAGCACTGCATAATTCTCTTACTGTCATGCCATCCGTAAGATGCT
TTTCTGTGACTGGTGAGTACTCAACCAAGTCATTCTGAGAATAGTGTATGCGGCGACCGAGTTGCTCTTG
CCCGGCGTCAATACGGGATAATACCGCGCCACATAGCAGAACTTTAAAAGTGCTCATCATTGGAAAACGT
TCTTCGGGGCGAAAACTCTCAAGGATCTTACCGCTGTTGAGATCCAGTTCGATGTAACCCACTCGTGCAC
CCAACTGATCTTCAGCATCTTTTACTTTCACCAGCGTTTCTGGGTGAGCAAAAACAGGAAGGCAAAATGC
CGCAAAAAAGGGAATAAGGGCGACACGGAAATGTTGAATACTCATACTCTTCCTTTTTCAATATTATTGA
AGCATTTATCAGGGTTATTGTCTCATGAGCGGATACATATTTGAATGTATTTAGAAAAATAAACAAATAG
GGGTTCCGCGCACATTTCCCCGAAAAGTGCCACCTGATGCGGTGTGAAATACCGCACAGATGCGTAAGGA
GAAAATACCGCATCAGGAAATTGTAAGCGTTAATATTTTGTTAAAATTCGCGTTAAATTTTTGTTAAATC
AGCTCATTTTTTAACCAATAGGCCGAAATCGGCAAAATCCCTTATAAATCAAAAGAATAGACCGAGATAG
GGT
[37 nt withheld, positions 5954-5990]
AAAGAACGTGGACTCCAACGTCAAAGG
[49 nt withheld, positions 6018-6066]
T
[91 nt withheld, positions 6068-6158]
G
[98 nt withheld, positions 6160-6257]
ACTTAATGCGCCGCTACAGGGCGCGTCCATTCGCCATTCAGGCTGCGCAACTGTTGGGAAGGGCGATCGG
TGCGGGCCTCTTCGCTATTACGCCAGCTGGCGAAAGGGGGATGTGCTGCAAGGCGATTAAGTTGGGTAAC
GCCAGGGTTTTCCCAGTCACGACGTTGTAAAACGACGGCCAGTGAATTGTAATACGACTCACTATA
Features (pLannotate 1.2.2; 15 found; start..end, strand, type, name):
    171..560     +  CDS            bsd: BSD_ASPTE - Experimental evidence at protein level: Swiss-Prot protein existence level 1. Catalyzes the deamination of the cytosine moiety of the antibiotics blasticidin S, cytomycin and acetylblasticidin S. From Aspergillus terreus.
    957..2597    +  CDS            LUCI_PHOPY: Experimental evidence at protein level: Swiss-Prot protein existence level 1. Produces green light with a wavelength of 562 nm. From Photinus pyralis (Common eastern firefly) (Lampyris pyralis).
   3003..3392    +  CDS            bsd: BSD_ASPTE - Experimental evidence at protein level: Swiss-Prot protein existence level 1. Catalyzes the deamination of the cytosine moiety of the antibiotics blasticidin S, cytomycin and acetylblasticidin S. From Aspergillus terreus.
   3588..3606    -  promoter       SP6 promoter: promoter for bacteriophage SP6 RNA polymerase
   3648..3664    -  protein_bind   lac operator: The lac repressor binds to the lac operator to inhibit transcription in E. coli. This inhibition can be relieved by adding lactose or isopropyl-β-D-thiogalactopyranoside (IPTG). lac repressor encoded by lacI
   3672..3702    -  promoter       lac promoter: promoter for the E. coli lac operon
   3717..3738    -  protein_bind   CAP binding site: CAP binding activates transcription in the presence of cAMP. E. coli catabolite activator protein
   3751..3843    -  CDS            lacI (fragment): lac repressor; lacI; The lac repressor binds to the lac operator to inhibit transcription in E. coli. This inhibition can be relieved by adding lactose or isopropyl-β-D-thiogalactopyranoside (IPTG).
   4026..4614    -  rep_origin     ori: high-copy-number ColE1/pMB1/pBR322/pUC origin of replication
   4785..5645    -  CDS            AmpR: β-lactamase; bla; confers resistance to ampicillin, carbenicillin, and related antibiotics
   5646..5750    -  promoter       AmpR promoter: bla
   5777..5827    +  misc_feature   bom (fragment): basis of mobility region from pBR322
   5828..6283    -  rep_origin     f1 ori (sequence partly withheld): f1 bacteriophage origin of replication; arrow indicates direction of (+) strand synthesis
   6287..6444    -  CDS            lacZα (fragment): LacZα fragment of β-galactosidase; lacZ fragment
   6447..2       +  promoter       T7 promoter (across the origin): promoter for bacteriophage T7 RNA polymerase
