[The description below was written by a language model from this plasmid's Addgene catalogue record and pLannotate feature annotations shown in this document.]
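Description:
pPOTv7-blast-Ppyr9eh is a PCR-only tagging (pPOT) template plasmid for endogenous gene tagging in Trypanosoma brucei. It is not designed to express anything from the plasmid itself. It serves as a PCR template from which a tag-plus-selection-marker cassette is amplified, with gene-specific homology normally supplied on the primers so that the product integrates at a chosen locus. In E. coli it is a high-copy plasmid carrying a ColE1/pUC-type origin and an ampicillin resistance gene (β-lactamase with its own promoter). It also contains cloning-vector remnants: an f1 origin, lacZα and lacI fragments, a lac promoter and operator, and flanking T7 and SP6 promoters.

The payload is the synthetic insert Ppyr9eh, cloned between retained HindIII and BamHI sites. The feature table annotates it as a coding sequence matching Photinus pyralis firefly luciferase, so the tag appears to be a luciferase variant, although the record does not explain what the "9eh" designation means. Two copies of the blasticidin S deaminase gene (bsd) flank the luciferase sequence in the same orientation. This layout fits the pPOT design, in which a marker lies on either side of the tag so that one template can yield either an N-terminal or a C-terminal tagging amplicon, though the record does not spell this out. The promoter is listed as "read through", meaning that expression relies on transcription of the host locus after integration rather than on a dedicated promoter. The trypanosome intergenic or UTR sequences that would process these transcripts are not annotated. Tagged parasites would be selected with blasticidin, and the luciferase fusion would presumably provide a bioluminescent readout of the tagged protein.
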