Addgene plasmid #201443: pPOTv7-blast-Ppyr9eh
Purpose: Trypanosoma brucei PCR only tagging (pPOT) vector for endogenous gene tagging
Depositing lab: Samuel Dean. Depositing organization: University of Warwick. Publication: A comprehensive toolkit for protein localization and functional analysis in trypanosomatids. Paterou A, Saez Conde J, Tyc J, Sunter JD, Vaughan S, Gull K, Dean S. Open Biol. 2025 Apr;15(4):240361. doi: 10.1098/rsob.240361. Epub 2025 Apr 2. PubMed 40169015.
Backbone
  Vector backbone: pPOT
  Vector type: Unspecified
Growth in bacteria
  Bacterial resistance: Ampicillin, 100 μg/mL
  Growth temperature: 37°C
  Growth strain: NEB Stable
  Copy number: High Copy
Gene/Insert
  Gene/Insert name: Ppyr9eh
  Species: Synthetic
  Promoter: read through
  Cloning method: Restriction Enzyme; 5′ cloning site HindIII (not destroyed); 3′ cloning site BamHI (not destroyed)
  Sequencing primers: 5′ cTATGGGTTCTGGTAGTG; 3′ cTTAACTACCCGATCCTG
Terms and licenses: Academic/Nonprofit Terms; Industry Terms: Not Available to Industry
Depositor comments: Please visit https://doi.org/10.1101/2023.04.21.537815 for bioRxiv preprint.
How to cite: pPOTv7-blast-Ppyr9eh was a gift from Samuel Dean (Addgene plasmid # 201443 ; http://n2t.net/addgene:201443 ; RRID:Addgene_201443)
